>Addgene plasmid #39451 | TAL2081 | depositor partial sequence | sequence record 49753 | TAL2081 sequence 1946 bps
GAACCTGACCCCAGACCAGGTAGTCGCAATCGCGTCACATGACGGGGGAAAGCAAGCCCTGGAAACCGTG
CAAAGGTTGTTGCCGGTCCTTTGTCAAGACCACGGCCTTACACCGGAGCAAGTCGTGGCCATTGCAAGCA
ACATCGGTGGCAAACAGGCTCTTGAGACGGTTCAGAGACTTCTCCCAGTTCTCTGTCAAGCCCACGGGCT
GACTCCCGATCAAGTTGTAGCGATTGCGAATAACAATGGAGGGAAACAAGCATTGGAGACTGTCCAACGG
CTCCTTCCCGTGTTGTGTCAAGCCCACGGTTTGACGCCTGCACAAGTGGTCGCCATCGCCAACAACAACG
GCGGTAAGCAGGCGCTGGAAACAGTACAGCGCCTGCTGCCTGTACTGTGCCAGGATCATGGACTGACCCC
AGACCAGGTAGTCGCAATCGCGAACAATAATGGGGGAAAGCAAGCCCTGGAAACCGTGCAAAGGTTGTTG
CCGGTCCTTTGTCAAGACCACGGCCTTACACCGGAGCAAGTCGTGGCCATTGCAAGCAATGGGGGTGGCA
AACAGGCTCTTGAGACGGTTCAGAGACTTCTCCCAGTTCTCTGTCAAGCCCACGGGCTGACTCCCGATCA
AGTTGTAGCGATTGCGAATAACAATGGAGGGAAACAAGCATTGGAGACTGTCCAACGGCTCCTTCCCGTG
TTGTGTCAAGCCCACGGTTTGACGCCTGCACAAGTGGTCGCCATCGCCAACAACAACGGCGGTAAGCAGG
CGCTGGAAACAGTACAGCGCCTGCTGCCTGTACTGTGCCAGGATCATGGACTGACCCCAGACCAGGTAGT
CGCAATCGCGTCAAACGGAGGGGGAAAGCAAGCCCTGGAAACCGTGCAAAGGTTGTTGCCGGTCCTTTGT
CAAGACCACGGCCTTACACCGGAGCAAGTCGTGGCCATTGCATCCCACGACGGTGGCAAACAGGCTCTTG
AGACGGTTCAGAGACTTCTCCCAGTTCTCTGTCAAGCCCACGGGCTGACTCCCGATCAAGTTGTAGCGAT
TGCGTCGAACATTGGAGGGAAACAAGCATTGGAGACTGTCCAACGGCTCCTTCCCGTGTTGTGTCAAGCC
CACGGTTTGACGCCTGCACAAGTGGTCGCCATCGCCAGCCATGATGGCGGTAAGCAGGCGCTGGAAACAG
TACAGCGCCTGCTGCCTGTACTGTGCCAGGATCATGGACTGACCCCAGACCAGGTAGTCGCAATCGCGAA
CAATAATGGGGGAAAGCAAGCCCTGGAAACCGTGCAAAGGTTGTTGCCGGTCCTTTGTCAAGACCACGGC
CTTACACCGGAGCAAGTCGTGGCCATTGCAAGCAACATCGGTGGCAAACAGGCTCTTGAGACGGTTCAGA
GACTTCTCCCAGTTCTCTGTCAAGCCCACGGGCTGACTCCCGATCAAGTTGTAGCGATTGCGAATAACAA
TGGAGGGAAACAAGCATTGGAGACTGTCCAACGGCTCCTTCCCGTGTTGTGTCAAGCCCACGGTTTGACG
CCTGCACAAGTGGTCGCCATCGCCAACAACAACGGCGGTAAGCAGGCGCTGGAAACAGTACAGCGCCTGC
TGCCTGTACTGTGCCAGGATCATGGACTGACCCCAGACCAGGTAGTCGCAATCGCGAACAATAATGGGGG
AAAGCAAGCCCTGGAAACCGTGCAAAGGTTGTTGCCGGTCCTTTGTCAAGACCACGGCCTTACACCGGAG
CAAGTCGTGGCCATTGCAAGCAATGGGGGTGGCAAACAGGCTCTTGAGACGGTTCAGAGACTTCTCCCAG
TTCTCTGTCAAGCCCACGGGCTGACTCCCGATCAAGTTGTAGCGATTGCGAATAACAATGGAGGGAAACA
AGCATTGGAGACTGTCCAACGGCTCCTTCCCGTGTTGTGTCAAGCCCACGGTCTGA
