>Addgene plasmid #39451 | TAL2081 | addgene partial sequence | sequence record 52679 | JDS-TALEN-F 5'-TAGGGGTCGGTAAACAGTGG-3'
TGTGGCGGGTGAGCTTAGGGGGCCTCCGCTCCAGCTCGACACCGGGCAGCTGCTGAAGATCGCGAAGAGA
GGGGGAGTAACAGCGGTAGAGGCAGTGCACGCCTGGCGCAATGCGCTCACCGGGGCCCCCTTGAACCTGA
CCCCAGACCAGGTAGTCGCAATCGCGTCACATGACGGGGGAAAGCAAGCCCTGGAAACCGTGCAAAGGTT
GTTGCCGGTCCTTTGTCAAGACCACGGCCTTACACCGGAGCAAGTCGTGGCCATTGCAAGCAACATCGGT
GGCAAACAGGCTCTTGAGACGGTTCAGAGACTTCTCCCAGTTCTCTGTCAAGCCCACGGGCTGACTCCCG
ATCAAGTTGTAGCGATTGCGAATAACAATGGAGGGAAACAAGCATTGGAGACTGTCCAACGGCTCCTTCC
CGTGTTGTGTCAAGCCCACGGTTTGACGCCTGCACAAGTGGTCGCCATCGCCAACAACAACGGCGGTAAG
CAGGCGCTGGAAACAGTACAGCGCCTGCTGCCTGTACTGTGCCAGGATCATGGACTGACCCCAGACCAGG
TAGTCGCAATCGCGAACAATAATGGGGGAAAGCAAGCCCTGGAAACCGTGCAAAGGTTGTTGCCGGTCCT
TTGTCAAGACCACGGCCTTACACCGGAGCAAGTCGTGGCCATTGCAAGCAATGGGGGTGGCAAACAGGCT
CTTGAGACGGTTCAGAGACTTCTCCCAGTTCTCTGTCAAGCCCACGGGCTGACTCCCGATCAAGTTGTAG
CGATTGCGAATAACAATGGAGGGAAACAAGCATTGGAGACTGTCCAACGGCTCCTTCCCGTGTTGTGTCA
AGCCCACGGTTTGACGCCTGCACAAGTGGTCGCCATCGCCAACAACAACGGCGGTAAGCAGGCGCTGGAA
ACAGTACAGCGCCTGCTGCCTGTACTGTGCCAGGATCATGG
