[The description below was written by a language model from this plasmid's Addgene catalogue record.]
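Description:
TAL2081 is a mammalian expression plasmid encoding the right-hand monomer of a TALEN pair directed against an eGFP reporter sequence (insert name eGFP-TALEN-47-Right). It is built on the JDS74 backbone, a roughly 6.4 kb TALEN expression vector, into which an approximately 1.9 kb array of TAL effector repeats was inserted using BsmBI sites that were destroyed during cloning. This fits the type IIS restriction-based approach used to drop assembled repeat arrays seamlessly into a pre-built nuclease framework. The plasmid is a high-copy construct propagated in E. coli under ampicillin selection. The record does not state the origin of replication or other backbone elements, and no feature table is provided.

Expression is driven by the CMV promoter for strong constitutive transcription in mammalian cells, and the vector type annotation also lists T7, suggesting that a T7 promoter is available for in vitro transcription of the coding sequence. The backbone supplies an N-terminal 3X FLAG tag for detecting the protein and a C-terminal wild-type FokI nuclease domain, so the inserted repeat array is expressed as a complete tagged TALE-FokI fusion. Because FokI cleaves as a dimer, this construct is meant to be co-delivered with the matching left-hand TALEN, so that the two monomers bind flanking half-sites and introduce a double-strand break in the intervening spacer. The species field lists human, although the target is eGFP, which presumably reflects the intended cell type. The plasmid belongs to a collection generated by the FLASH high-throughput TALEN assembly method, where eGFP-targeting nucleases serve to measure editing activity through reporter disruption. The depositor notes that the repetitive array is prone to recombination and recommends verifying the plasmid's integrity by diagnostic digest.
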