Addgene plasmid #39451: TAL2081
Depositing lab: Keith Joung. Depositing organization: Massachusetts General Hospital. Publication: FLASH assembly of TALENs for high-throughput genome editing. Reyon D, Tsai SQ, Khayter C, Foden JA, Sander JD, Joung JK. Nat Biotechnol. 2012 Apr 8. doi: 10.1038/nbt.2170. PubMed 22484455.
Backbone
  Vector backbone: JDS74
  Backbone manufacturer: Joung lab (Addgene Plasmid # 32288)
  Backbone size w/o insert (bp): 6447
  Vector type: Mammalian Expression ; T7
Growth in bacteria
  Bacterial resistance: Ampicillin, 100 μg/mL
  Growth temperature: 37°C
  Growth strain: XL1 Blue
  Copy number: High Copy
Gene/Insert
  Gene/Insert name: eGFP-TALEN-47-Right
  Species: H. sapiens (human)
  Insert size (bp): 1946
  Promoter: CMV
  Tag / fusion protein: 3X Flag (N terminal on backbone); WT FOKI (C terminal on backbone)
  Cloning method: Restriction Enzyme; 5′ cloning site BsmBI (destroyed during cloning); 3′ cloning site BsmBI (destroyed during cloning)
  Sequencing primers: 5′ CMV-F
Terms and licenses: Academic/Nonprofit Terms; Industry Terms: Not Available to Industry
Depositor comments: Target binding site: TCAGGGTGGTCACGAGGGTGG To reduce the chance of recombination in this plasmid, do not grow in liquid culture for more than 12-14 hours. It is strongly recommended that users perform a diagnostic digest to verify this plasmid prior to use. For example, a double digest of the plasmid with BamHI and KpnI should result in two bands at 2.6kb and 5.8kb
How to cite: TAL2081 was a gift from Keith Joung (Addgene plasmid # 39451 ; http://n2t.net/addgene:39451 ; RRID:Addgene_39451)
